>Addgene plasmid #175450 | CD44I-c013 | addgene full sequence | sequence record 353226 | Addgene NGS Result
GTCGACATTGATTATTGACTAGTTATTAATAGTAATCAATTACGGGGTCATTAGTTCATAGCCCATATAT
GGAGTTCCGCGTTACATAACTTACGGTAAATGGCCCGCCTGGCTGACCGCCCAACGACCCCCGCCCATTG
ACGTCAATAATGACGTATGTTCCCATAGTAACGCCAATAGGGACTTTCCATTGACGTCAATGGGTGGAGT
ATTTACGGTAAACTGCCCACTTGGCAGTACATCAAGTGTATCATATGCCAAGTACGCCCCCTATTGACGT
CAATGACGGTAAATGGCCCGCCTGGCATTATGCCCAGTACATGACCTTATGGGACTTTCCTACTTGGCAG
TACATCTACGTATTAGTCATCGCTATTACCATGGTCGAGGTGAGCCCCACGTTCTGCTTCACTCTCCCCA
TCTCCCCCCCCTCCCCACCCCCAATTTTGTATTTATTTATTTTTTAATTATTTTGTGCAGCGATGGGGGC
GGGGGGGGGGGGGGGGCGCGCGCCRGGSGGGGSGGGGSGGGGSGRGGGGSGGGGSGGGGSGAGGCGGAGA
GGKGCGGCGGCAGCCAATCAGAGCGGCGCGCTCCGAAAGTTTCCTTTTATGGCGAGGCGGCGGCGGCGGC
GGCCCTATAAAAAGCGAAGCGCGCGGCGGGCGGGAGTCGCTGCGCGCTGCCTTCGCCCCGTGCCCCGCTC
CGCCGCCGCCTCGCGCCGCCCGCCCCGGCTCTGACTGACCGCGTTACTCCCACAGGTGAGCGGGCGGGAC
GGCCCTTCTCCTCCGGGCTGTAATTAGCGCTTGGTTTAATGACGGCTTGTTTCTTTTCTGTGGCTGCGTG
AAAGCCTTGAGGGGCTCCGGGAGGGCCCTTTGTGCGGGGGGAGCGGCTCGGGGGGTGCGTGCGTGTGTGT
GTGCGTGGGGAGCGCCGCGTGCGGCTCCGCGCTGCCCGGCGGCTGTGAGCGCTGCGGGCGCGGCGCGGGG
CTTTGTGCGCTCCGCAGTGTGCGCGAGGGGAGCGCGGCCGGGGGCGGTGCCCCGCGGTGCGGGGGGGGCT
GCGAGGGGAACAAAGGCTGCGTGCGGGGTGTGTGCGTGGGGGGGTGAGCAGGGGGTGTGGGCGCGTCGGT
CGGGCTGCAACCCCCCCTGCACCCCCCTCCCCGAGTTGCTGAGCACGGCCCGGCTTCGGGTGCGGGGCTC
CGTACGGGGCGTGGCGCGGGGCTCGCCGTGCCGGGCGGGGGGTGGCGGCAGGTGGGGGTGCCGGGCGGGG
CGGGGCCGCCTCGGGCCGGGGRGGGCTCGGGGGAGGGGCGCGGCGGCCCCCGGAGCGCCGGCGGCTGTCG
AGGCGCGGCGAGCCGCAGCCATTGCCTTTTATGGTAATCGTGCGAGAGGGCGCAGGGACTTCCTTTGTCC
CAAATCTGTGCGGAGCCGAAATCTGGGAGGCGCCGCCGCACCCCCTCTAGCGGGCGCGGGGCGAAGCGGT
GCGGCGCCGGCAGGAAGGAAATGGGCGGGGAGGGCCTTCGTGCGTCGCCGCGCCGCCGTCCCCTTCTCCC
TCTCCAGCCTCGGGGCTGTCCGCGGGGGGACGGCTGCCTTCGGGGGGGACGGGGCAGGGCGGGGTTCGGC
TTCTGGCGTGTGACCGGCGGCTCTAGAGCCTCTGCTAACCATGTTCATGCCTTCTTCTTTTTCCTACAGC
TCCTGGGCAACGTGCTGGTTATTGTGCTGTCTCATCATTTTGGCAAAGAATTGCGGCCGTCTCAGGCCGA
ATTCAAGCTTGCCACCATGGGGATCCTTCCCAGCCCTGGGATGCCTGCGCTGCTCTCCCTCGTGAGCCTT
CTCTCCGTGCTGCTGATGGGTTGCGTAGCTGAAACCGGTGCGCAGATCGATTTGAATATAACCTGCCGCT
TTGCAGGTGTATTCCACGTGGAGAAAAATGGTCGCTACAGCATCTCTCGGACGGAGGCCGCTGACCTCTG
CAAGGCTTTCAATAGCACCTTGCCCACAATGGCCCAGATGGAGAAAGCTCTGAGCATCGGATTTGAGACC
TGCAGGTATGGGTTCATAGAAGGGCATGTGGTGATTCCCCGGATCCACCCCAACTCCATCTGTGCAGCAA
ACAACACAGGGGTGTACATCCTCACATCCAACACCTCCCAGTATGACACATATTGCTTCAATGCTTCAGC
TCCACCTGAAGAAGATTGTACATCAGTCACAGACCTGCCCAATGCCTTTGATGGACCAATTACCATAACT
ATTGTTAACCGTGATGGCACCCGCTATGTCCAGAAAGGAGAATACAGAACGAATCCTGAAGACATCTACC
CCAGCAACCCTACTGATGATGACGTGAGCAGCGGCTCCTCCAGTGAAAGGAGCAGCACTTCAGGAGGTTA
CATCTTTTACACCTTTTCTACTGTACACCCCATCCCAGACGAAGACAGTCCCTGGATCACCGACAGCACA
GACAGAATCCCTGGTACCAAGCACCACCATCACCATCACTAATGATCACTCGAGACTAGTATCGCGATAA
TTCACTCCTCAGGTGCAGGCTGCCTATCAGAAGGTGGTGGCTGGTGTGGCCAATGCCCTGGCTCACAAAT
ACCACTGAGATCTTTTTCCCTCTGCCAAAAATTATGGGGACATCATGAAGCCCCTTGAGCATCTGACTTC
TGGCTAATAAAGGAAATTTATTTTCATTGCAATAGTGTGTTGGAATTTTTTGTGTCTCTCACTCGGAAGG
ACATATGGGAGGGCAAATCATTTAAAACATCAGAATGAGTATTTGGTTTAGAGTTTGGCAACATATGCCC
ATATGCTGGCTGCCATGAACAAAGGTTGGCTATAAAGAGGTCATCAGTATATGAAACAGCCCCCTGCTGT
CCATTCCTTATTCCATAGAAAAGCCTTGACTTGAGGTTAGATTTTTTTTATATTTTGTTTTGTGTTATTT
TTTTCTTTAACATCCCTAAAATTTTCCTTACATGTTTTACTAGCCAGATTTTTCCTCCTCTCCTGACTAC
TCCCAGTCATAGCTGTCCCTCTTCTCTTATGGAGATCCCTCGACCTGCAGCCCAAGCTTGGCGTAATCAT
GGTCATAGCTGTTTCCTGTGTGAAATTGTTATCCGCTCACAATTCCACACAACATACGAGCCGGAAGCAT
AAAGTGTAAAGCCTGGGGTGCCTAATGAGTGAGCTAACTCACATTAATTGCGTTGCGCTCACTGCCCGCT
TTCCAGTCGGGAAACCTGTCGTGCCAGCGGATCGATCCGCTGCATTAATGAATCGGCCAACGCGCGGGGA
GAGGCGGTTTGCGTATTGGGCGCTCTTCCGCTTCCTCGCTCACTGACTCGCTGCGCTCGGTCGTTCGGCT
GCGGCGAGCGGTATCAGCTCACTCAAAGGCGGTAATACGGTTATCCACAGAATCAGGGGATAACGCAGGA
AAGAACATGTGAGCAAAAGGCCAGCAAAAGGCCAGGAACCGTAAAAAGGCCGCGTTGCTGGCGTTTTTCC
ATAGGCTCCGCCCCCCTGACGAGCATCACAAAAATCGACGCTCAAGTCAGAGGTGGCGAAACCCGACAGG
ACTATAAAGATACCAGGCGTTTCCCCCTGGAAGCTCCCTCGTGCGCTCTCCTGTTCCGACCCTGCCGCTT
ACCGGATACCTGTCCGCCTTTCTCCCTTCGGGAAGCGTGGCGCTTTCTCATAGCTCACGCTGTAGGTATC
TCAGTTCGGTGTAGGTCGTTCGCTCCAAGCTGGGCTGTGTGCACGAACCCCCCGTTCAGCCCGACCGCTG
CGCCTTATCCGGTAACTATCGTCTTGAGTCCAACCCGGTAAGACACGACTTATCGCCACTGGCAGCAGCC
ACTGGTAACAGGATTAGCAGAGCGAGGTATGTAGGCGGTGCTACAGAGTTCTTGAAGTGGTGGCCTAACT
ACGGCTACACTAGAAGAACAGTATTTGGTATCTGCGCTCTGCTGAAGCCAGTTACCTTCGGAAAAAGAGT
TGGTAGCTCTTGATCCGGCAAACAAACCACCGCTGGTAGCGGTGGTTTTTTTGTTTGCAAGCAGCAGATT
ACGCGCAGAAAAAAAGGATCTCAAGAAGATCCTTTGATCTTTTCTACGGGGTCTGACGCTCAGTGGAACG
AAAACTCACGTTAAGGGATTTTGGTCATGAGATTATCAAAAAGGATCTTCACCTAGATCCTTTTAAATTA
AAAATGAAGTTTTAAATCAATCTAAAGTATATATGAGTAAACTTGGTCTGACAGTTACCAATGCTTAATC
AGTGAGGCACCTATCTCAGCGATCTGTCTATTTCGTTCATCCATAGTTGCCTGACTCCCCGTCGTGTAGA
TAACTACGATACGGGAGGGCTTACCATCTGGCCCCAGTGCTGCAATGATACCGCGAGACCCACGCTCACC
GGCTCCAGATTTATCAGCAATAAACCAGCCAGCCGGAAGGGCCGAGCGCAGAAGTGGTCCTGCAACTTTA
TCCGCCTCCATCCAGTCTATTAATTGTTGCCGGGAAGCTAGAGTAAGTAGTTCGCCAGTTAATAGTTTGC
GCAACGTTGTTGCCATTGCTACAGGCATCGTGGTGTCACGCTCGTCGTTTGGTATGGCTTCATTCAGCTC
CGGTTCCCAACGATCAAGGCGAGTTACATGATCCCCCATGTTGTGCAAAAAAGCGGTTAGCTCCTTCGGT
CCTCCGATCGTTGTCAGAAGTAAGTTGGCCGCAGTGTTATCACTCATGGTTATGGCAGCACTGCATAATT
CTCTTACTGTCATGCCATCCGTAAGATGCTTTTCTGTGACTGGTGAGTACTCAACCAAGTCATTCTGAGA
ATAGTGTATGCGGCGACCGAGTTGCTCTTGCCCGGCGTCAATACGGGATAATACCGCGCCACATAGCAGA
ACTTTAAAAGTGCTCATCATTGGAAAACGTTCTTCGGGGCGAAAACTCTCAAGGATCTTACCGCTGTTGA
GATCCAGTTCGATGTAACCCACTCGTGCACCCAACTGATCTTCAGCATCTTTTACTTTCACCAGCGTTTC
TGGGTGAGCAAAAACAGGAAGGCAAAATGCCGCAAAAAAGGGAATAAGGGCGACACGGAAATGTTGAATA
CTCATACTCTTCCTTTTTCAATATTATTGAAGCATTTATCAGGGTTATTGTCTCATGAGCGGATACATAT
TTGAATGTATTTAGAAAAATAAACAAATAGGGGTTCCGCGCACATTTCCCCGAAAAGTGCCACCTGG
Features (pLannotate 1.2.2; 14 found; start..end, strand, type, name):
      4..383     +  enhancer       CMV enhancer: human cytomegalovirus immediate early enhancer
    385..662     +  promoter       chicken β-actin promoter: No description available
    663..1679    +  intron         chimeric intron: chimera between introns from chicken β-actin and rabbit β-globin
   1677..1775    +  CDS            HBB (fragment): HBB_LEPEU - Experimental evidence at protein level: Swiss-Prot protein existence level 1. Involved in oxygen transport from the lung to the various peripheral tissues. From Lepus europaeus (European hare).
   1860..2471    +  CDS            CD44 (fragment): CD44_PAPHA - Experimental evidence at protein level: Swiss-Prot protein existence level 1. Cell-surface receptor that plays a role in cell-cell interactions, cell adhesion and migration, helping them to sense and respond to changes in the tissue microenvironment. Participates thereby in a wide variety of cellular functions including the activation, recirculation and homing of T-lymphocytes, hematopoiesis, inflammation and response to bacterial infection. Engages, through its ectodomain, extracellular matrix components such as hyaluronan/HA, collagen, growth factors, cytokines or proteases and
   2521..2595    +  CDS            HBB (fragment): HBB_PONPY - Experimental evidence at transcript level: Swiss-Prot protein existence level 2. Involved in oxygen transport from the lung to the various peripheral tissues. From Pongo pygmaeus (Bornean orangutan).
   2666..2721    +  polyA_signal   β-globin poly(A) signal: rabbit β-globin polyadenylation signal (Gil and Proudfoot, 1987)
   3106..3122    -  protein_bind   lac operator: The lac repressor binds to the lac operator to inhibit transcription in E. coli. This inhibition can be relieved by adding lactose or isopropyl-β-D-thiogalactopyranoside (IPTG). lac repressor encoded by lacI
   3130..3160    -  promoter       lac promoter: promoter for the E. coli lac operon
   3175..3196    -  protein_bind   CAP binding site: CAP binding activates transcription in the presence of cAMP. E. coli catabolite activator protein
   3212..3313    -  CDS            lacI (fragment): LACI_ECOLI - Experimental evidence at protein level: Swiss-Prot protein existence level 1. Repressor of the lactose operon. Binds allolactose as an inducer. From Escherichia coli (strain K12).
   3496..4084    -  rep_origin     ori: high-copy-number ColE1/pMB1/pBR322/pUC origin of replication
   4255..5115    -  CDS            AmpR: β-lactamase; bla; confers resistance to ampicillin, carbenicillin, and related antibiotics
   5116..5220    -  promoter       AmpR promoter: bla
