[The description below was written by a language model from this plasmid's Addgene catalogue record and pLannotate feature annotations shown in this document.]
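Description:
CD44I-c013 is a mammalian expression plasmid of about 5.2 kb, built on the pHL-Sec backbone, for producing a secreted fragment of human CD44 in cultured cells. It is maintained in E. coli as a high-copy plasmid through a ColE1/pUC-type origin and is selected with ampicillin via the β-lactamase gene and its native promoter. Remnants of the lac promoter/operator region and a lacI fragment are also annotated; these appear to be backbone carry-over with no role in expression of the insert.

Transcription in mammalian cells is driven by a CAG-type arrangement: the CMV immediate-early enhancer, the chicken β-actin promoter and a chimeric β-actin/β-globin intron, which together give strong constitutive expression. The transcript ends at a rabbit β-globin polyadenylation signal. The short HBB "fragments" flagged on either side of the insert most likely reflect β-globin-derived flanking sequence of this cassette rather than intended coding regions.

The insert encodes the CD44 Link module region (exons 2–5, residues A20–P220), the part of the ectodomain that engages hyaluronan, cloned between retained AgeI and KpnI sites with a C-terminal His6 tag for affinity purification. The annotation tool matched the insert to a baboon CD44 homologue, but the catalogue lists it as human. Because the construct starts at A20, the native signal peptide is evidently omitted. Secretion presumably depends on a vector-encoded leader upstream of the AgeI site, as the stated secretion purpose implies, although no signal sequence is annotated in the feature table. The depositing lab reports using HEK293 cells for expression, consistent with making soluble, glycosylated protein for structural or biochemical work.
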