Addgene plasmid #175450: CD44I-c013
Purpose: Protein expression/secretion in mammalian cells. CD44 Link module (exons 2-5), A20-P220.
Depositing lab: Opher Gileadi. Depositing organization: University of Oxford.
Backbone
  Vector backbone: pHL-Sec
  Vector type: Mammalian Expression
Growth in bacteria
  Bacterial resistance: Ampicillin, 100 μg/mL
  Growth temperature: 37°C
  Growth strain: DH5alpha
  Copy number: High Copy
Gene/Insert
  Gene/Insert name: CD44 (alt name: CDW44|CSPG8|ECMR-III|HCELL|HUTCH-)
  Species: H. sapiens (human)
  Entrez Gene: CD44 (a.k.a. CDW44, CSPG8, ECM-III, ECMR-III, H-CAM, HCELL, HUTCH-1, HUTCH-I, Hermes-1, IN, LHR, MC56, MDU2, MDU3, MIC4, Pgp1)
  Tag / fusion protein: His6 (C terminal on insert)
  Cloning method: Restriction Enzyme; 5′ cloning site AgeI (not destroyed); 3′ cloning site KpnI (not destroyed)
Terms and licenses: Academic/Nonprofit Terms; Industry Terms: Not Available to Industry
Depositor comments: Gileadi lab uses HEK293 cells for expression.
How to cite: CD44I-c013 was a gift from Opher Gileadi (Addgene plasmid # 175450 ; http://n2t.net/addgene:175450 ; RRID:Addgene_175450)
