>Addgene plasmid #175450 | CD44I-c013 | depositor partial sequence | sequence record 340341 | Coding sequence (including tags)
ATGGGGATCCTTCCCAGCCCTGGGATGCCTGCGCTGCTCTCCCTCGTGAGCCTTCTCTCCGTGCTGCTGA
TGGGTTGCGTAGCTGAAACCGGTGCGCAGATCGATTTGAATATAACCTGCCGCTTTGCAGGTGTATTCCA
CGTGGAGAAAAATGGTCGCTACAGCATCTCTCGGACGGAGGCCGCTGACCTCTGCAAGGCTTTCAATAGC
ACCTTGCCCACAATGGCCCAGATGGAGAAAGCTCTGAGCATCGGATTTGAGACCTGCAGGTATGGGTTCA
TAGAAGGGCATGTGGTGATTCCCCGGATCCACCCCAACTCCATCTGTGCAGCAAACAACACAGGGGTGTA
CATCCTCACATCCAACACCTCCCAGTATGACACATATTGCTTCAATGCTTCAGCTCCACCTGAAGAAGAT
TGTACATCAGTCACAGACCTGCCCAATGCCTTTGATGGACCAATTACCATAACTATTGTTAACCGTGATG
GCACCCGCTATGTCCAGAAAGGAGAATACAGAACGAATCCTGAAGACATCTACCCCAGCAACCCTACTGA
TGATGACGTGAGCAGCGGCTCCTCCAGTGAAAGGAGCAGCACTTCAGGAGGTTACATCTTTTACACCTTT
TCTACTGTACACCCCATCCCAGACGAAGACAGTCCCTGGATCACCGACAGCACAGACAGAATCCCTGGTA
CCAAGCACCACCATCACCATCACTAA
